>Addgene plasmid #131372 | pJW4.02 | addgene full sequence | sequence record 260179 | Addgene NGS Result
TTGAGATCCTTTTTTTCTGCGCGTAATCTGCTGCTTGCAAACAAAAAAACCACCGCTACCAGCGGTGGTT
TGTTTGCCGGATCAAGAGCTACCAACTCTTTTTCCGAAGGTAACTGGCTTCAGCAGAGCGCAGATACCAA
ATACTGTCCTTCTAGTGTAGCCGTAGTTAGGCCACCACTTCAAGAACTCTGTAGCACCGCCTACATACCT
CGCTCTGCTAATCCTGTTACCAGTGGCTGCTGCCAGTGGCGATAAGTCGTGTCTTACCGGGTTGGACTCA
AGACGATAGTTACCGGATAAGGCGCAGCGGTCGGGCTGAACGGGGGGTTCGTGCACACAGCCCAGCTTGG
AGCGAACGACCTACACCGAACTGAGATACCTACAGCGTGAGCTATGAGAAAGCGCCACGCTTCCCGAAGG
GAGAAAGGCGGACAGGTATCCGGTAAGCGGCAGGGTCGGAACAGGAGAGCGCACGAGGGAGCTTCCAGGG
GGAAACGCCTGGTATCTTTATAGTCCTGTCGGGTTTCGCCACCTCTGACTTGAGCGTCGATTTTTGTGAT
GCTCGTCAGGGGGGCGGAGCCTATGGAAAAACGCCAGCAACGCGGCCTTTTTACGGTTCCTGGCCTTTTG
CTGGCCTTTTGCTCACATGTTCTTTCCTGCGTTATCCCCTGATTCTGTGGATAACCGTATTACCGCCTTT
GAGTGAGCTGATACCGCTCGCCGCAGCCGAACGACCGAGCGCAGCGAGTCAGTGAGCGAGGAAGCGGAAG
AGCGCCTGATGCGGTATTTTCTCCTTACGCATCTGTGCGGTATTTCACACCGCATATATGGTGCACTCTC
AGTACAATCTGCTCTGATGCCGCATAGTTAAGCCAGTATACACTCCGCTATCGCTACGTGACTGGGTCAT
GGCTGCGCCCCGACACCCGCCAACACCCGCTGACGCGCCCTGACGGGCTTGTCTGCTCCCGGCATCCGCT
TACAGACAAGCTGTGACCGTCTCCGGGAGCTGCATGTGTCAGAGGTTTTCACCGTCATCACCGAAACGCG
CGAGGCAGCTGCGGTAAAGCTCATCAGCGTGGTCGTGCAGCGATTCACAGATGTCTGCCTGTTCATCCGC
GTCCAGCTCGTTGAGTTTCTCCAGAAGCGTTAATGTCTGGCTTCTGATAAAGCGGGCCATGTTAAGGGCG
GTTTTTTCCTGTTTGGTCACTGATGCCTCCGTGTAAGGGGGATTTCTGTTCATGGGGGTAATGATACCGA
TGAAACGAGAGAGGATGCTCACGATACGGGTTACTGATGATGAACATGCCCGGTTACTGGAACGTTGTGA
GGGTAAACAACTGGCGGTATGGATGCGGCGGGACCAGAGAAAAATCACTCAGGGTCAATGCCAGCGCTTC
GTTAATACAGATGTAGGTGTTCCACAGGGTAGCCAGCAGCATCCTGCGATGCAGATCCGGAACATAATGG
TGCAGGGCGCTGACTTCCGCGTTTCCAGACTTTACGAAACACGGAAACCGAAGACCATTCATGTTGTTGC
TCAGGTCGCAGACGTTTTGCAGCAGCAGTCGCTTCACGTTCGCTCGCGTATCGGTGATTCATTCTGCTAA
CCAGTAAGGCAACCCCGCCAGCCTAGCCGGGTCCTCAACGACAGGAGCACGATCATGCGCACCCGTGGCC
AGGACCCAACGCTGCCCGAAATTCCGACACCATCGAATGGTGCAAAACCTTTCGCGGTATGGCATGATAG
CGCCCGGAAGAGAGTCAATTCAGGGTGGTGAATGTGAAACCAGTAACGTTATACGATGTCGCAGAGTATG
CCGGTGTCTCTTATCAGACCGTTTCCCGCGTGGTGAACCAGGCCAGCCACGTTTCTGCGAAAACGCGGGA
AAAAGTGGAAGCGGCGATGGCGGAGCTGAATTACATTCCCAACCGCGTGGCACAACAACTGGCGGGCAAA
CAGTCGTTGCTGATTGGCGTTGCCACCTCCAGTCTGGCCCTGCACGCGCCGTCGCAAATTGTCGCGGCGA
TTAAATCTCGCGCCGATCAACTGGGTGCCAGCGTGGTGGTGTCGATGGTAGAACGAAGCGGCGTCGAAGC
CTGTAAAGCGGCGGTGCACAATCTTCTCGCGCAACGCGTCAGTGGGCTGATCATTAACTATCCGCTGGAT
GACCAGGATGCCATTGCTGTGGAAGCTGCCTGCACTAATGTTCCGGCGTTATTTCTTGATGTCTCTGACC
AGACACCCATCAACAGTATTATTTTCTCCCATGAAGACGGTACGCGACTGGGCGTGGAGCATCTGGTCGC
ATTGGGTCACCAGCAAATCGCGCTGTTAGCGGGCCCATTAAGTTCTGTCTCGGCGCGTCTGCGTCTGGCT
GGCTGGCATAAATATCTCACTCGCAATCAAATTCAGCCGATAGCGGAACGGGAAGGCGACTGGAGTGCCA
TGTCCGGTTTTCAACAAACCATGCAAATGCTGAATGAGGGCATCGTTCCCACTGCGATGCTGGTTGCCAA
CGATCAGATGGCGCTGGGCGCAATGCGCGCCATTACCGAGTCCGGGCTGCGCGTTGGTGCGGATATCTCA
GTAGTGGGATACGACGATACCGAAGACAGCTCATGTTATATCCCGCCGTTAACCACCATCAAACAGGATT
TTCGCCTGCTGGGGCAAACCAGCGTGGACCGCTTGCTGCAACTCTCTCAGGGCCAGGCGGTGAAGGGCAA
TCAGCTGTTGCCCGTCTCACTGGTGAAAAGAAAAACCACCCTGGCGCCCAATACGCAAACCGCCTCTCCC
CGCGCGTTGGCCGATTCATTAATGCAGCTGGCACGACAGGTTTCCCGACTGGAAAGCGGGCAGTGAGCGC
AACGCAATTAATGTAAGTTAGCTCACTCATTAGGCACAATTCTCATGTTTGACAGCTTATCATCGACTGC
ACGGTGCACCAATGCTTCTGGCGTCAGGCAGCCATCGGAAGCTGTGGTATGGCTGTGCAGGTCGTAAATC
ACTGCATAATTCGTGTCGCTCAAGGCGCACTCCCGTTCTGGATAATGTTTTTTGCGCCGACATCATAACG
GTTCTGGCAAATATTCTGAAATGAGCTGTTGACAATTAATCATCGGCTCGTATAATGTGTGGAATTGTGA
GCGGATAACAATTTCACACAGGAAACAGCCAGTCCGTTTAGGTGTTTTCACGAGCACTTCACCAACAAGG
ACCATAGCATATGAAAATCGAAGAAGGTAAACTGGTAATCTGGATTAACGGCGATAAAGGCTATAACGGT
CTCGCTGAAGTCGGTAAGAAATTCGAGAAAGATACCGGAATTAAAGTCACCGTTGAGCATCCGGATAAAC
TGGAAGAGAAATTCCCACAGGTTGCGGCAACTGGCGATGGCCCTGACATTATCTTCTGGGCACACGACCG
CTTTGGTGGCTACGCTCAATCTGGCCTGTTGGCTGAAATCACCCCGGACAAAGCGTTCCAGGACAAGCTG
TATCCGTTTACCTGGGATGCCGTACGTTACAACGGCAAGCTGATTGCTTACCCGATCGCTGTTGAAGCGT
TATCGCTGATTTATAACAAAGATCTGCTGCCGAACCCGCCAAAAACCTGGGAAGAGATCCCGGCGCTGGA
TAAAGAACTGAAAGCGAAAGGTAAGAGCGCGCTGATGTTCAACCTGCAAGAACCGTACTTCACCTGGCCG
CTGATTGCTGCTGACGGGGGTTATGCGTTCAAGTATGAAAACGGCAAGTACGACATTAAAGACGTGGGCG
TGGATAACGCTGGCGCGAAAGCGGGTCTGACCTTCCTGGTTGACCTGATTAAAAACAAACACATGAATGC
AGACACCGATTACTCCATCGCAGAAGCTGCCTTTAATAAAGGCGAAACAGCGATGACCATCAACGGCCCG
TGGGCATGGTCCAACATCGACACCAGCAAAGTGAATTATGGTGTAACGGTACTGCCGACCTTCAAGGGTC
AACCATCCAAACCGTTCGTTGGCGTGCTGAGCGCAGGTATTAACGCCGCCAGTCCGAACAAAGAGCTGGC
AAAAGAGTTCCTCGAAAACTATCTGCTGACTGATGAAGGTCTGGAAGCGGTTAATAAAGACAAACCGCTG
GGTGCCGTAGCGCTGAAGTCTTACGAGGAAGAGTTGGCGAAAGATCCACGTATTGCCGCCACTATGGAAA
ACGCCCAGAAAGGTGAAATCATGCCGAACATCCCGCAGATGTCCGCTTTCTGGTATGCCGTGCGTACTGC
GGTGATCAACGCCGCCAGCGGTCGTCAGACTGTCGATGAAGCCCTGAAAGACGCGCAGACTAATTCGAGC
TCGAACAACAACAACAATAACAATAACAACAACCTCGGGATCGAGGGAAGGATCACAAGTTTGTACAAAA
AAGCAGGCTTAATGGAGGCTAACAAGCGAGAAATTGTGGATTTCGGTGGGCTGAGATCCTACTTTTTCCC
AAATTTGGCCCACTACATCACGAAGAATGACGAAGAACTGTTCAACAATACATCTCAGGCCAATAAGTTG
GCTGCTTTCGTGTTGGGAGCTTCCAAAGACGCTCCTGGAGACGAAGACATTTTGGAGATGATCTTGCCGA
ACGACGCTAACGCTGCCGTTATTGCTGCTGGCATGGACGTTTGTCTTCTTCTCGGAGATAAATTTCGTCC
GAAATTTGATGCTGCTGCTGAGAAATTGTCAGGATTGGGACATGCTCATGATCTGGTTTCTGTCATCGAT
GACGACAAGAAGCTCGGAATGCTCGCCCGTAAGGCCAAGCTGAAGAAGACTGAAGACGCTAAGATTCTTC
AAGCTCTTCTCAAAGTAATCGCAATCGATGATGCCGCCGAAAAGTTTGTTGAGCTCACGGAACTTGTCAG
CCAACTGGATCTGGACTTTGATGTTTATGTCCTAACTAAAATCCTCGGACTTATCTCTGAGGAGACTAGC
GACGAGGTCGACATTATCCGTGATAACGTCGTCAACGCATTTGATAGCTGCAAGCCGTTGTTGAAACAGT
TGATGTTGGATGGTCCGAAATCTGAACCTGCCGATCCATTCATTAGTCTCCTCATGGATCCACTCGAAGA
GTCTGTTGGGAAAGTTGTGAACCATATCGCTCAACTTTTCGAGGAAGCGAGTAAAAATGAAGGAGACGAG
TCACTTGTCTTGAGATCTCAACTCGGATATCAGCTCTTTTTCCTTATCGTTCGTTCACTTGCAGATGGAA
AGCGCGAGGTTTCCAAGAAAATCCTCTCTGGGATTCCTACGAGTGTCAGAGCGGAAGTCTTTCCAGGATT
GCAAAGAAGTGTCTACAAGAGTGCGGTGTTCCTCGGCAATCACATCATCCAAGTTCTTTTAGGATCTAAG
AAGTCTTTTGAGGATTGGGATGTTGTTGGAGTCGCGAAAGACTTGGAGAGCGCCTGGAAAAGACGAGCCA
TTGCGGAACTTATCAAGAAGTTCCAAGTCTCAATTCTAGAGCAATGCTTCGATAAGCCCGTTCCACTGAT
TCCTCAGAGTCCACTAAACAATGATGCGGTGATCGATAATGTGAATAAAGCTCTACAGTTTGCACTGTGG
CTTACAGAGTTTTACGGATCCGAGAATGAGACTGAAGCGCTGGGCGAGCTTCGTTTCTTGGATTCCACTT
CAAAAAATCTTCTCGTCGATAGCTTCAAGAAATTTGTTCAAGGAATCAACTCGAAGACTCATGTCACTCG
AATTGTTGAATCACTGGAGAAGTGTTGTTTGTCCGATACACCAAGTGGCAGAAAGAGCAATGTGCAACCA
TCCACTTCCCAACAGCAGGATTCCGCCTACACGAAAGAGGAAATGACGACGGTTCACAACACATACAGCG
TAAATACTAAAGCTCAAGTTCTCAACGGTCTCAGTGATACCAATTCTTCCGGGTTACTTGTCGATTCAAA
GGATTCACTCAGTCTTCAGGAGATTTCTTGTGACGAAGTGGATTCTTCGACTTTGCTAAGCTCATCAAGA
AACATTGGAGAAGGTGTTACTGTAAAAGCGGTCGATCCTGTCCCAGAAAAGGTTAACGATGCACAACAAC
AGCAAACAGTTAACGAGATCGAGATGGCTTCGGATGCCAATCAAGATACTTCTTCAAGTGCTTCGCCAGA
AGTAGCGCCAAGTTTTTCCACCGATGGCTGGGATTCTCCAACGAAATCAGTAGCTCTGCCACCGGGCATG
CAGCAGATAGATGAAGAGGAAACCACAGTTGCTGACAAAGATTCTACACCACAACCACAAGCTCGTGCTG
AAACTGCATGGGGGTCAGGCGACGCTACTCCAATGCCTCTTCCTGCCCCGACTAATCAATACAAAGTCAG
TGGATTTGGGGAAGCCAAAGTTGCAAAAGGATTCGGTCAATTTGCTCCCACCAGTTCAGCTTATGGAGGA
GGAGGTGGTCGCGGAGGATATGGCGGTGGAGACCGTGGAGGCAGAGGTGGATACGGCGGAGATCGTGGAG
GTAGAGGTGGATACGGCGGGGGAGACCGCGGAGGACGAGGTGGATACGGCGGAGATCGTGGACGTGGTGG
TTACGGGGGTCGTGGTGGACGCGGAGGTTTCTAAACCCAGCTTTCTTGTACAAAGTGGTGATATTTCAGA
ATTCGGATCCTCTAGAGTCGACCTGCAGGCAAGCTTGGCACTGGCCGTCGTTTTACAACGTCGTGACTGG
GAAAACCCTGGCGTTACCCAACTTAATCGCCTTGCAGCACATCCCCCTTTCGCCAGCTGGCGTAATAGCG
AAGAGGCCCGCACCGATCGCCCTTCCCAACAGTTGCGCAGCCTGAATGGCGAATGGCAGCTTGGCTGTTT
TGGCGGATGAGATAAGATTTTCAGCCTGATACAGATTAAATCAGAACGCAGAAGCGGTCTGATAAAACAG
AATTTGCCTGGCGGCAGTAGCGCGGTGGTCCCACCTGACCCCATGCCGAACTCAGAAGTGAAACGCCGTA
GCGCCGATGGTAGTGTGGGGTCTCCCCATGCGAGAGTAGGGAACTGCCAGGCATCAAATAAAACGAAAGG
CTCAGTCGAAAGACTGGGCCTTTCGTTTTATCTGTTGTTTGTCGGTGAACGCTCTCCTGAGTAGGACAAA
TCCGCCGGGAGCGGATTTGAACGTTGCGAAGCAACGGCCCGGAGGGTGGCGGGCAGGACGCCCGCCATAA
ACTGCCAGGCATCAAATTAAGCAGAAGGCCATCCTGACGGATGGCCTTTTTGCGTTTCTACAAACTCTTT
TGTTTATTTTTCTAAATACATTCAAATATGTATCCGCTCATGAGACAATAACCCTGATAAATGCTTCAAT
AATATTGAAAAAGGAAGAGTATGAGTATTCAACATTTCCGTGTCGCCCTTATTCCCTTTTTTGCGGCATT
TTGCCTTCCTGTTTTTGCTCACCCAGAAACGCTGGTGAAAGTAAAAGATGCTGAAGATCAGTTGGGTGCA
CGAGTGGGTTACATCGAACTGGATCTCAACAGCGGTAAGATCCTTGAGAGTTTTCGCCCCGAAGAACGTT
TCCCAATGATGAGCACTTTTAAAGTTCTGCTATGTGGCGCGGTATTATCCCGTGTTGACGCCGGGCAAGA
GCAACTCGGTCGCCGCATACACTATTCTCAGAATGACTTGGTTGAGTACTCACCAGTCACAGAAAAGCAT
CTTACGGATGGCATGACAGTAAGAGAATTATGCAGTGCTGCCATAACCATGAGTGATAACACTGCGGCCA
ACTTACTTCTGACAACGATCGGAGGACCGAAGGAGCTAACCGCTTTTTTGCACAACATGGGGGATCATGT
AACTCGCCTTGATCGTTGGGAACCGGAGCTGAATGAAGCCATACCAAACGACGAGCGTGACACCACGATG
CCTGTAGCAATGGCAACAACGTTGCGCAAACTATTAACTGGCGAACTACTTACTCTAGCTTCCCGGCAAC
AATTAATAGACTGGATGGAGGCGGATAAAGTTGCAGGACCACTTCTGCGCTCGGCCCTTCCGGCTGGCTG
GTTTATTGCTGATAAATCTGGAGCCGGTGAGCGTGGGTCTCGCGGTATCATTGCAGCACTGGGGCCAGAT
GGTAAGCCCTCCCGTATCGTAGTTATCTACACGACGGGGAGTCAGGCAACTATGGATGAACGAAATAGAC
AGATCGCTGAGATAGGTGCCTCACTGATTAAGCATTGGTAACTGTCAGACCAAGTTTACTCATATATACT
TTAGATTGATT
[38 nt withheld, positions 8272-8309]
A
[37 nt withheld, positions 8311-8347]
ATTTTGTTAAAATTCGCGTTAAATTTTTGTTAAATCAGCTCATTTTTTAACCAATAGGCCGAAATCGGCA
AAATCCCTTATAAATCAAAAGAATAGACCGAGATAGGGT
[37 nt withheld, positions 8457-8493]
AAAGAACGTGGACTCCAACGTCAAAGG
[141 nt withheld, positions 8521-8661]
G
[125 nt withheld, positions 8663-8787]
AAAGGATCTAGGTGAAGATCCTTTTTGATAATCTCATGACCAAAATCCCTTAACGTGAGTTTTCGTTCCA
CTGAGCGTCAGACCCCGTAGAAAAGATCAAAGGATCTTC
Features (pLannotate 1.2.2; 22 found; start..end, strand, type, name):
      1..589     +  rep_origin     ori: high-copy-number ColE1/pMB1/pBR322/pUC origin of replication
    775..917     -  misc_feature   bom: basis of mobility region from pBR322
   1019..1210    -  CDS            rop: Rop protein, which maintains plasmids at low copy number; rop
   1227..1607    +  CDS            YPB1_ECOLX: Protein predicted: Swiss-Prot protein existence level 4. From Escherichia coli.
   1706..1783    +  promoter       lacIq promoter: lacI (mutant); In the lacIq allele, a single base change in the promoter boosts expression of the lacI gene about 10-fold.
   1784..2866    +  CDS            lacI: lac repressor; lacI; The lac repressor binds to the lac operator to inhibit transcription in E. coli. This inhibition can be relieved by adding lactose or isopropyl-β-D-thiogalactopyranoside (IPTG).
   2879..2900    +  protein_bind   CAP binding site: CAP binding activates transcription in the presence of cAMP. E. coli catabolite activator protein
   2919..2936    +  promoter       tet promoter (fragment): E. coli promoter for tetracycline efflux protein gene
   3109..3137    +  promoter       tac promoter: strong E. coli promoter; hybrid between the trp and lac UV5 promoters
   3145..3161    +  protein_bind   lac operator: The lac repressor binds to the lac operator to inhibit transcription in E. coli. This inhibition can be relieved by adding lactose or isopropyl-β-D-thiogalactopyranoside (IPTG). lac repressor encoded by lacI
   3231..4331    +  CDS            MBP: maltose binding protein from E. coli; malE (mutated); This version of the gene does not encode a signal sequence, so MBP will remain in the cytosol.
   4395..4419    +  protein_bind   attB1: mutant version of attB; recombination site for the Gateway® BP reaction BP Clonase™
   4422..6578    +  CDS            pgl-1: PGL1_CAEEL - Experimental evidence at protein level: Swiss-Prot protein existence level 1. Guanyl-specific endoribonuclease which cleaves the phosphodiester bond in single-stranded RNA between the 3'-guanylic residue and the 5'-OH residue of adjacent nucleotide, resulting in the formation of a corresponding 2',3'-cyclic phosphate intermediate (PubMed:26787882). Together with the P-granule component pgl-3, is involved in the formation of P-granules (PubMed:21402787, PubMed:24746798). Together with pgl-3, probably recruits other granule components such as pos-1, mex-3 and glh-1 to P-granules (Pu
   6615..6639    -  protein_bind   attB2: mutant version of attB; recombination site for the Gateway® BP reaction BP Clonase™
   6655..6681    +  misc_feature   MCS (fragment): pUC18/19 multiple cloning site
   6689..6843    +  CDS            lacZα (fragment): LacZα fragment of β-galactosidase; lacZ fragment
   6936..7051    +  ncRNA          5S rRNA: Accession: RF00001 - 5S ribosomal RNA
   7055..7141    +  terminator     rrnB T1 terminator: Escherichia coli rrnB; transcription terminator T1 from the E. coli rrnB gene
   7233..7260    +  terminator     rrnB T2 terminator: transcription terminator T2 from the E. coli rrnB gene
   7279..7370    +  promoter       AmpR promoter: bla
   7371..8231    +  CDS            AmpR: β-lactamase; bla; confers resistance to ampicillin, carbenicillin, and related antibiotics
   8273..8786    -  rep_origin     M13 ori (sequence partly withheld): M13 bacteriophage origin of replication; arrow indicates direction of (+) strand synthesis
