[The description below was written by a language model from this plasmid's Addgene catalogue record and pLannotate feature annotations shown in this document.]
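Description:
pJW4.02 is a bacterial expression plasmid built on a Gateway-adapted version of the pMAL-c2X maltose-binding-protein fusion vector. It carries the C. elegans pgl-1 coding sequence fused downstream of MBP. The catalogue purpose line reads "expression of MBP:PGL-1 in C. elegans", but the vector type is listed as bacterial expression and every regulatory element in the annotated 8,896 nt sequence is from E. coli. No nematode promoter or 3′ UTR is annotated, so the record as a whole points to production of a recombinant worm protein in bacteria rather than expression in the animal. The listed backbone and insert sizes also add up to more than the sequenced length, probably because the backbone figure includes a Gateway cassette that is replaced during cloning.

The plasmid replicates from a ColE1/pMB1-type origin accompanied by the bom region and the rop gene, which moderates copy number. An M13 phage origin is also present, and selection is by ampicillin through β-lactamase. Expression is driven by the hybrid tac promoter with a lac operator, held in check by lac repressor made from a plasmid-borne lacI gene under the lacIq promoter, so transcription is inducible with IPTG. The malE version present lacks its signal sequence, so the fusion protein stays in the cytosol. The pgl-1 open reading frame is flanked by attB1 and attB2 sites left by Gateway recombination. It is followed by remnants of the polylinker and lacZα, then by the rrnB T1 and T2 terminators.

PGL-1 is a core P-granule component, annotated as a guanyl-specific endoribonuclease that acts with PGL-3 in granule assembly. The MBP tag allows amylose-affinity purification, which fits in vitro study of RNA granule proteins.
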