Addgene plasmid #131372: pJW4.02
Purpose: expression of MBP:PGL-1 in C. elegans
Depositing lab: Geraldine Seydoux. Depositing organization: Johns Hopkins University and School of Medicine. Publication: Regulation of RNA granule dynamics by phosphorylation of serine-rich, intrinsically disordered proteins in C. elegans. Wang JT, Smith J, Chen BC, Schmidt H, Rasoloson D, Paix A, Lambrus BG, Calidas D, Betzig E, Seydoux G. Elife. 2014 Dec 23;4. doi: 10.7554/eLife.04591. PubMed 25535836.
Backbone
  Vector backbone: pMAL-c2X (MBP fusion)
  Backbone manufacturer: Jason Pellettieri
  Backbone size w/o insert (bp): 8356
  Vector type: Bacterial Expression
Growth in bacteria
  Bacterial resistance: Ampicillin, 100 μg/mL
  Growth temperature: 37°C
  Growth strain: DH5alpha
  Copy number: Unknown
Gene/Insert
  Gene/Insert name: pgl-1
  Species: C. elegans (nematode)
  Insert size (bp): 2195
  Entrez Gene: pgl-1 (a.k.a. CELE_ZK381.4)
  Cloning method: Gateway Cloning
  Sequencing primers: 5′ ggtcgtcagactgtcgatgaag
Terms and licenses: Academic/Nonprofit Terms; Industry Terms: Not Available to Industry
How to cite: pJW4.02 was a gift from Geraldine Seydoux (Addgene plasmid # 131372 ; http://n2t.net/addgene:131372 ; RRID:Addgene_131372)
